>Addgene plasmid #239800 | pALN148 | addgene full sequence | sequence record 475928 | Addgene NGS Result
TCCGGAAGTGCTTGACATTGGGGAATTTAGCGAGAGCCTGACCTATTGCATCTCCCGCCGTGCACAGGGT
GTCACGTTGCAAGACCTGCCTGAAACCGAACTGCCCGCTGTTCTGCAGCCGGTCGCGGAGGCCATGGATG
CGATCGCTGCGGCCGATCTTAGCCAGACGAGCGGGTTCGGCCCATTCGGACCGCAAGGAATCGGTCAATA
CACTACATGGCGTGATTTCATATGCGCGATTGCTGATCCCCATGTGTATCACTGGCAAACTGTGATGGAC
GACACCGTCAGTGCGTCCGTCGCGCAGGCTCTCGATGAGCTGATGCTTTGGGCCGAGGACTGCCCCGAAG
TCCGGCACCTCGTGCACGCGGATTTCGGCTCCAACAATGTCCTGACGGACAATGGCCGCATAACAGCGGT
CATTGACTGGAGCGAGGCGATGTTCGGGGATTCCCAATACGAGGTCGCCAACATCTTCTTCTGGAGGCCG
TGGTTGGCTTGTATGGAGCAGCAGACGCGCTACTTCGAGCGGAGGCATCCGGAGCTTGCAGGATCGCCGC
GGCTCCGGGCGTATATGCTCCGCATTGGTCTTGACCAACTCTATCAGAGCTTGGTTGACGGCAATTTCGA
TGATGCAGCTTGGGCGCAGGGTCGATGCGACGCAATCGTCCGATCCGGAGCCGGGACTGTCGGGCGTACA
CAAATCGCCCGCAGAAGCGCGGCCGTCTGGACCGATGGCTGTGTAGAAGTACTCGCCGATAGTGGAAACC
GACGCCCCAGCACTCGTCCGAGGGCAAAGGAATAGATCGATAAAATAAAAGATTTTATTTAGTCTCCAGA
AAAAGGGGGGAATGAAAGACCCCACCTGTAGGTTTGGCAAGCTAGCTTAAGTAACGCCATTTTGCAAGGC
ATGGAAAAATACATAACTGAGAATAGAGAAGTTCAGATCAAGGTCAGGAACAGATGGAACAGCTGAATAT
GGGCCAAACAGGATATCTGTGGTAAGCAGTTCCTGCCCCGGCTCAGGGCCAAGAACAGATGGAACAGCTG
AATATGGGCCAAACAGGATATCTGTGGTAAGCAGTTCCTGCCCCGGCTCAGGGCCAAGAACAGATGGTCC
CCAGATGCGGTCCAGCCCTCAGCAGTTTCTAGAGAACCATCAGATGTTTCCAGGGTGCCCCAAGGACCTG
AAATGACCCTGTGCCTTATTTGAACTAACCAATCAGTTCGCTTCTCGCTTCTGTTCGCGCGCTTCTGCTC
CCCGAGCTCAATAAAAGAGCCCACAACCCCTCACTCGGGGCGCCAGTCCTCCGATTGACTGAGTCGCCCG
GGTACCCGTGTATCCAATAAACCCTCTTGCAGTTGCATCCGACTTGTGGTCTCGCTGTTCCTTGGGAGGG
TCTCCTCTGAGTGATTGACTACCCGTCAGCGGGGGTCTTTCACATGCAGCATGTATCAAAATTAATTTGG
TTTTTTTTCTTAAGTATTTACATTAAATGGCCATAGTTGCATTAATGAATCGGCCAACGCGCGGGGAGAG
GCGGTTTGCGTATTGGGCGCTCTTCCGCTTCCTCGCTCACTGACTCGCTGCGCTCGGTCGTTCGGCTGCG
GCGAGCGGTATCAGCTCACTCAAAGGCGGTAATACGGTTATCCACAGAATCAGGGGATAACGCAGGAAAG
AACATGTGAGCAAAAGGCCAGCAAAAGGCCAGGAACCGTAAAAAGGCCGCGTTGCTGGCGTTTTTCCATA
GGCTCCGCCCCCCTGACGAGCATCACAAAAATCGACGCTCAAGTCAGAGGTGGCGAAACCCGACAGGACT
ATAAAGATACCAGGCGTTTCCCCCTGGAAGCTCCCTCGTGCGCTCTCCTGTTCCGACCCTGCCGCTTACC
GGATACCTGTCCGCCTTTCTCCCTTCGGGAAGCGTGGCGCTTTCTCATAGCTCACGCTGTAGGTATCTCA
GTTCGGTGTAGGTCGTTCGCTCCAAGCTGGGCTGTGTGCACGAACCCCCCGTTCAGCCCGACCGCTGCGC
CTTATCCGGTAACTATCGTCTTGAGTCCAACCCGGTAAGACACGACTTATCGCCACTGGCAGCAGCCACT
GGTAACAGGATTAGCAGAGCGAGGTATGTAGGCGGTGCTACAGAGTTCTTGAAGTGGTGGCCTAACTACG
GCTACACTAGAAGAACAGTATTTGGTATCTGCGCTCTGCTGAAGCCAGTTACCTTCGGAAAAAGAGTTGG
TAGCTCTTGATCCGGCAAACAAACCACCGCTGGTAGCGGTGGTTTTTTTGTTTGCAAGCAGCAGATTACG
CGCAGAAAAAAAGGATCTCAAGAAGATCCTTTGATCTTTTCTACGGGGTCTGACGCTCAGTGGAACGAAA
ACTCACGTTAAGGGATTTTGGTCATGAGATTATCAAAAAGGATCTTCACCTAGATCCTTTTGCGGCCGCA
AATCAATCTAAAGTATATATGAGTAAACTTGGTCTGACAGTTACCAATGCTTAATCAGTGAGGCACCTAT
CTCAGCGATCTGTCTATTTCGTTCATCCATAGTTGCCTGACTCCCCGTCGTGTAGATAACTACGATACGG
GAGGGCTTACCATCTGGCCCCAGTGCTGCAATGATACCGCGAGACCCACGCTCACCGGCTCCAGATTTAT
CAGCAATAAACCAGCCAGCCGGAAGGGCCGAGCGCAGAAGTGGTCCTGCAACTTTATCCGCCTCCATCCA
GTCTATTAATTGTTGCCGGGAAGCTAGAGTAAGTAGTTCGCCAGTTAATAGTTTGCGCAACGTTGTTGCC
ATTGCTACAGGCATCGTGGTGTCACGCTCGTCGTTTGGTATGGCTTCATTCAGCTCCGGTTCCCAACGAT
CAAGGCGAGTTACATGATCCCCCATGTTGTGCAAAAAAGCGGTTAGCTCCTTCGGTCCTCCGATCGTTGT
CAGAAGTAAGTTGGCCGCAGTGTTATCACTCATGGTTATGGCAGCACTGCATAATTCTCTTACTGTCATG
CCATCCGTAAGATGCTTTTCTGTGACTGGTGAGTACTCAACCAAGTCATTCTGAGAATAGTGTATGCGGC
GACCGAGTTGCTCTTGCCCGGCGTCAATACGGGATAATACCGCGCCACATAGCAGAACTTTAAAAGTGCT
CATCATTGGAAAACGTTCTTCGGGGCGAAAACTCTCAAGGATCTTACCGCTGTTGAGATCCAGTTCGATG
TAACCCACTCGTGCACCCAACTGATCTTCAGCATCTTTTACTTTCACCAGCGTTTCTGGGTGAGCAAAAA
CAGGAAGGCAAAATGCCGCAAAAAAGGGAATAAGGGCGACACGGAAATGTTGAATACTCATACTCTTCCT
TTTTCAATATTATTGAAGCATTTATCAGGGTTATTGTCTCATGAGCGGATACATATTTGAATGTATTTAG
AAAAATAAACAAATAGGGGTTCCGCGCACATTTCCCCGAAAAGTGCCACCTGCAGCCTGAATATGGGCCA
AACAGGATATCTGTGGTAAGCAGTTCCTGCCCCGGCTCAGGGCCAAGAACAGATGGAACAGCTGAATATG
GGCCAAACAGGATATCTGTGGTAAGCAGTTCCTGCCCCGGCTCAGGGCCAAGAACAGATGGTCCCCAGAT
GCGGTCCAGCCCTCAGCAGTTTCTAGAGAACCATCAGATGTTTCCAGGGTGCCCCAAGGACCTGAAATGA
CCCTGTGCCTTATTTGAACTAACCAATCAGTTCGCTTCTCGCTTCTGTTCGCGCGCTTCTGCTCCCCGAG
CTCAATAAAAGAGCCCACAACCCCTCACTCGGGGCGCCAGTCCTCCGATTGACTGAGTCGCCCGGGTACC
CGTGTATCCAATAAACCCTCTTGCAGTTGCATCCGACTTGTGGTCTCGCTGTTCCTTGGGAGGGTCTCCT
CTGAGTGATTGACTACCCGTCAGCGGGGGTCTTTCATTTGGGGGCTCGTCCGGGATCGGGAGACCCCTGC
CCAGGGACCACCGACCCACCACCGGGAGGCAAGCTGGCCAGCAACTTATCTGTGTCTGTCCGATTGTCTA
GTGTCTATGACTGATTTTATGCGCCTGCGTCGGTACTAGTTAGCTAACTAGCTCTGTATCTGGCGGACCC
GTGGTGGAACTGACGAGTTCTGAACACCCGGCCGCAACCCTGGGAGACGTCCCAGGGACTTTGGGGGCCG
TTTTTGTGGCCCGACCTGAGGAAGGGAGTCGATGTGGAATCCGACCCCGTCAGGATATGTGGTTCTGGTA
GGAGACGAGAACCTAAAACAGTTCCCGCCTCCGTCTGAATTTTTGCTTTCGGTTTGGAACCGAAGCCGCG
CGTCTTGTCTGCTGCAGCGCTGCAGCATCGTTCTGTGTTGTCTCTGTCTGACTGTGTTTCTGTATTTGTC
TGAAAATTAGGGCCAGACTGTTACCACTCCCTTAAGTTTGACCTTAGGTCACTGGAAAGATGTCGAGCGG
ATCGCTCACAACCAGTCGGTAGATGTCAAGAAGAGACGTTGGGTTACCTTCTGCTCTGCAGAATGGCCAA
CCTTTAACGTCGGATGGCCGCGAGACGGCACCTTTAACCGAGACCTCATCACCCAGGTTAAGATCAAGGT
CTTTTCACCTGGCCCGCATGGACACCCAGACCAGGTCCCCTACATCGTGACCTGGGAAGCCTTGGCTTTT
GACCCCCCTCCCTGGGTCAAGCCCTTTGTACACCCTAAGCCTCCGCCTCCTCTTCCTCCATCCGCCCCGT
CTCTCCCCCTTGAACCTCCTCGTTCGACCCCGCCTCGATCCTCCCTTTATCCAGCCCTCACTCCTTCTCT
AGGCGCCGGCCGGATCCCAGTGTGGTGGTACGCTACCGGTCGCCACCATGGTGAGCAAGGGCGAGGAGCT
GTTCACCGGGGTGGTGCCCATCCTGGTCGAGCTGGACGGCGACGTAAACGGCCACAAGTTCAGCGTGTCC
GGCGAGGGCGAGGGCGATGCCACCTACGGCAAGCTGACCCTGAAGTTCATCTGCACCACCGGCAAGCTGC
CCGTGCCCTGGCCCACCCTCGTGACCACCCTGACCTACGGCGTGCAGTGCTTCAGCCGCTACCCCGACCA
CATGAAGCAGCACGACTTCTTCAAGTCCGCCATGCCCGAAGGCTACGTCCAGGAGCGCACCATCTTCTTC
AAGGACGACGGCAACTACAAGACCCGCGCCGAGGTGAAGTTCGAGGGCGACACCCTGGTGAACCGCATCG
AGCTGAAGGGCATCGACTTCAAGGAGGACGGCAACATCCTGGGGCACAAGCTGGAGTACAACTACAACAG
CCACAACGTCTATATCATGGCCGACAAGCAGAAGAACGGCATCAAGGTGAACTTCAAGATCCGCCACAAC
ATCGAGGACGGCAGCGTGCAGCTCGCCGACCACTACCAGCAGAACACCCCCATCGGCGACGGCCCCGTGC
TGCTGCCCGACAACCACTACCTGAGCACCCAGTCCAAGCTGAGCAAAGACCCCAACGAGAAGCGCGATCA
CATGGTCCTGCTGGAGTTCGTGACCGCCGCCGGGATCACTCTCGGCATGGACGAGCTGTACAAGTCCGGA
GGGGATCGGTGGAGCTCCACCGGTGGCGGCCGCTCTAGAGAGAATCTTTATTTTCAGGGCGCCGCCAAAT
TCAAAGAAACCGCTGCTGCTAAATTCGAACGCCAGCACATGGACAGCGGAGGTGGAGGTCTCGAGATGGC
GGACCTCAGCTTTTCTGACGGCGATCCTACTGTACGCACGCTTTTGCGGCGCGTGCTGGAGACGGCGGAT
TCGCGCACTCCGATGAGACGCCGGAGCACTCGGATCAATGCACAAAGAAGACGGTCTCAAACGCCATACT
CTAACAGGCAGGGTAGCCAAACAAAGACAAGTGCTAGGAAGCAATCCCATGGAGCTAGGTCAGTTGGCAG
ATCGACTCGTGTTCAAGGTCGTGGGCGCCTGGAGGAACAGACACCCCGGACTCTGCTAAGGAATATCTTA
CTAACTGCCCCAGAATCGTCCACTGTGATGCCAGACCCAGTGGTGAAGCCAGCACAAGTACCAGAAGTGG
CCCGGTCCTCCAGACGGGAGAGCAGTCGGGGAAGCCTGGAGCTACACCTTCCTGAACTGGAGCCCCCCTC
AACCCTGGCTCCGGGTCTAACAGCCCCTGGCAAAAGGAAGCAGAAACTGAGATTATCAGTATTTCAGCAG
GAAGTGGACCAGGGGTTGCCTCTCTCCCAAGAGCCACGTAGGAGTAGGAGTGCTGATGTTTCATCCTTGG
CTAGCTCCTTCAATCTTACCTTTGTTCTACCTGGTCAGCCAGAGACAGTGGAGAGACCTGGTCTGGCTCG
AAGACGTCCCATCCGCCAGCTTGTGAATGCTGGTGCTCTTTTGCAGGATCTGGAAGACAATTCCTTAGCC
TCTGCTCTTCCAGGTGACAGTCACAGAACACCTGTTGCTGCTCTGCCGATGGATGTAGGCTTGGAAGACA
CACAGCCTTTCTCACAGTCCTTGGCTGCCTTTTCCCTTAGTGGGAAACATTCTCTGCCCAGCCCTTCTAG
CCCTGGGGTTGAAGATGTTGAAAGAGTTATGGGCCCACCAAGCTCGGGGACCAGGCTGCAAAGCCGGATG
AGCAGATCTGGCCCTGCTGCCTCTCCTTCCCCCTTCCTGGAGCCACAGCCTCCGCCTGCAGAACCGAGAG
AAGCAGTAGGATCCAACGAGGCTGCGGAGCCCAAGGATCAAGAAGGATCTTCAGGGTATGAGGAAACTTC
TGCTAGGCCAGCAAGTGGAGAATTATCCTCCAGCACACATGACTCACTCCCAGCTGAACAGCCACCCCCG
TCACCTGGAGTTGCAGTCCTATCTTCAGAGCCCCTGGAGTCTGTGACAGCTAAGTGCCCATCCAGGACCC
AAACTGCAGGTCCTAGGCGCCGCCAAGACCCCCACAAGGCTGGACTGAGCCACTATGTGAAGCTCTTCAG
TTTCCATACTAAGATGCCCGTGGAGAAAACGGCTCTTGAGATGGTAGAGAAGTGCCTAGACGAGTATTTC
CAGCGCCTTTGCAATGATCTGGAGGTATTTGCTGCTCATGCCGGCCGTAAGATTGTGAAGCCAAAGGACT
TATTGCTGCTGATGCGACGACAGGGACTAGTCACTGATCAAGTCTCGCAGCATGTGCTTGTGGAGCGGTA
CCTGCCCTTGGAGTACCGGCAACAACTTATCCCCTGTGCATTCAGTGGCAATTCTGTCTTCCCTGCACAG
TAAGAATTCTGCAGTCGACCCTGTGGAATGTGTGTCAGTTAGGGTGTGGAAAGTCCCCAGGCTCCCCAGC
AGGCAGAAGTATGCAAAGCATGCATCTCAATTAGTCAGCAACCAGGTGTGGAAAGTCCCCAGGCTCCCCA
GCAGGCAGAAGTATGCAAAGCATGCATCTCAATTAGTCAGCAACCATAGTCCCGCCCCTAACTCCGCCCA
TCCCGCCCCTAACTCCGCCCAGTTCCGCCCATTCTCCGCCCCATGGCTGACTAATTTTTTTTATTTATGC
AGAGGCCGAGGCCGCCTCGGCCTCTGAGCTATTCCAGAAGTAGTGAGGAGGCTTTTTTGGAGGCCTAGGC
TTTTGCAAAAAGCTTACCATGAAAAAGCCTGAACTCACCGCGACGTCTGTCGAGAAGTTTCTGATCGAAA
AGTTCGACAGCGTCTCCGACCTGATGCAGCTCTCGGAGGGCGAAGAATCTCGTGCTTTCAGCTTCGATGT
AGGAGGGCGTGGATATGTCCTGCGGGTAAATAGCTGCGCCGATGGTTTCTACAAAGATCGTTATGTTTAT
CGGCACTTTGCATCGGCCGCGCTCCCGAT
Features (pLannotate 1.2.2; 16 found; start..end, strand, type, name):
    851..972     +  LTR            3' LTR (ΔU3) (fragment): self-inactivating 3' long terminal repeat (LTR) from Moloney murine leukemia virus
    973..1442    +  LTR            LTR: long terminal repeat from Moloney murine leukemia virus
   1508..1560    -  CDS            lacI (fragment): lac repressor; lacI; The lac repressor binds to the lac operator to inhibit transcription in E. coli. This inhibition can be relieved by adding lactose or isopropyl-β-D-thiogalactopyranoside (IPTG).
   1743..2331    -  rep_origin     ori: high-copy-number ColE1/pMB1/pBR322/pUC origin of replication
   2491..3351    -  CDS            AmpR: β-lactamase; bla; confers resistance to ampicillin, carbenicillin, and related antibiotics
   3352..3456    -  promoter       AmpR promoter: bla
   3487..3956    +  LTR            LTR: long terminal repeat from Moloney murine leukemia virus
   4080..4354    +  misc_feature   MESV Ψ (fragment): packaging signal of murine embryonic stem cell virus
   4421..4837    +  CDS            gag (truncated): truncated Moloney murine leukemia virus (MMLV) gag gene lacking the start codon
   4878..5594    +  CDS            mEGFP: mEGFP is a basic (constitutively fluorescent) green fluorescent protein published in 2002, derived from Aequorea victoria. It has moderate acid sensitivity.
   5621..5639    +  misc_feature   MCS (fragment): pBluescript multiple cloning site
   5640..5659    +  CDS            capTEV™ (fragment): composite tag for in vivo biotinylation, TEV protease cleavage, and 6xHis tagging
   5673..5717    +  CDS            S-Tag: affinity and epitope tag derived from pancreatic ribonuclease A
   5736..7280    +  CDS            Cenpt: CENPT_RAT - Experimental evidence at protein level: Swiss-Prot protein existence level 1. Component of the CENPA-NAC (nucleosome-associated) complex, a complex that plays a central role in assembly of kinetochore proteins, mitotic progression and chromosome segregation. The CENPA-NAC complex recruits the CENPA-CAD (nucleosome distal) complex and may be involved in incorporation of newly synthesized CENPA into centromeres. Part of a nucleosome-associated complex that binds specifically to histone H3- containing nucleosomes at the centromere, as opposed to nucleosomes containing CENPA. Component
   7310..7639    +  promoter       SV40 promoter: SV40 enhancer and early promoter
   7649..802     +  CDS            hph (across the origin): KHYB_ECOLX - Experimental evidence at protein level: Swiss-Prot protein existence level 1. The aminoglycoside phosphotransferases achieve inactivation of their antibiotic substrates by phosphorylation. Only phosphorylates hygromycin and closely related compounds such as demethyl analogs and destomycin. From Escherichia coli.
