[The description below was written by a language model from this plasmid's Addgene catalogue record and pLannotate feature annotations shown in this document.]
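Description:
pALN148 is a Moloney murine leukemia virus-based retroviral expression plasmid built on pMJ28, a pBABE-Hygro derivative carrying mEGFP. It is propagated in E. coli through a high-copy ColE1/pUC-type origin and an ampicillin resistance gene. The proviral region is bounded by MMLV long terminal repeats and includes a packaging signal (Ψ) followed by a truncated gag segment lacking its start codon. Together these allow the transcript to be packaged into retroviral particles when the viral proteins are supplied in trans, so that the cassette can be stably integrated into mammalian cells. Downstream of the insert, an SV40 enhancer/early promoter drives the hygromycin phosphotransferase gene (hph) for selection of transduced cells. The catalogue lists a total size of 7,952 bp, whereas the sequenced record behind the feature table is 7,869 nt.

The payload, transcribed from the 5′ LTR promoter, is an N-terminal mEGFP fusion to a chimeric CENP-T. Mouse CENP-T sequence is joined to the rat CENP-T histone fold domain, which carries four non-synonymous changes (L to Q, E to L, T to I and A to T). The feature table also detects a short linker region between mEGFP and the insert containing a TEV-tag-related fragment and an S-Tag. These are not mentioned in the catalogue entry. The insert was cloned between XhoI and EcoRI sites. The automated annotation labels the whole coding sequence as rat Cenpt, which reflects homology matching rather than the chimeric origin stated by the depositor.

CENP-T is a histone fold-containing inner kinetochore protein that binds centromeric chromatin. The construct allows fluorescent visualisation of this variant in cells, and the associated study addresses how adaptive evolution of CENP-T modulates centromere binding.
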