Addgene plasmid #239800: pALN148
Purpose: Express mEGFP tagged mouse CENPT chimeric protein containing the rat CENPT histone fold domain and 4 non-synonymous substitutions
Depositing lab: Iain Cheeseman & Ally Nguyen. Depositing organization: Whitehead Institute for Biomedical Research. Publication: Adaptive evolution of CENP-T modulates centromere binding. Dudka D, Nguyen AL, Boese KG, Marescal O, Akins RB, Black BE, Cheeseman IM, Lampson MA. Curr Biol. 2025 Mar 10;35(5):1012-1022.e5. doi: 10.1016/j.cub.2025.01.017. Epub 2025 Feb 12. PubMed 39947176.
Backbone
  Vector backbone: pMJ28 (pBABE Hygro mEGFP)
  Backbone size w/o insert (bp): 6410
  Total vector size (bp): 7952
  Vector type: Mammalian Expression, Retroviral
  Selectable markers: Hygromycin
Growth in bacteria
  Bacterial resistance: Ampicillin, 100 μg/mL
  Growth temperature: 37°C
  Growth strain: NEB Stable
  Copy number: High Copy
Gene/Insert
  Gene/Insert name: Mm-CENPT-Rn-Histone Fold Domain-4NS
  Species: M. musculus (mouse), R. norvegicus (rat)
  Insert size (bp): 1568
  Mutation: 4 nucleotide substitution in rat histone fold domain 1. T1454A (L to Q), 2. GA1408-1409TT (E to L), 3. C1388T (T to I), 4. g1294A (A to T)
  Promoter: Moloney Murine Leukemia Virus (MMLV) LTR promoter
  Tag / fusion protein: mEGFP (N terminal on backbone)
  Cloning method: Restriction Enzyme; 5′ cloning site XHOI (unknown if destroyed); 3′ cloning site ECORI (unknown if destroyed)
  Sequencing primers: 5′ EGFP-C-Forward
Terms and licenses: Academic/Nonprofit Terms; Industry Terms: Not Available to Industry
How to cite: pALN148 was a gift from Iain Cheeseman & Ally Nguyen (Addgene plasmid # 239800 ; http://n2t.net/addgene:239800 ; RRID:Addgene_239800)
